Addgene plasmid #15461: pBS-NT-AscI
Depositing lab: Peter Mombaerts. Depositing organization: Rockefeller University. Publication: Development and topography of the lateral olfactory tract in the mouse: imaging by genetically encoded and injected fluorescent markers. Walz A, Omura M, Mombaerts P. J Neurobiol. 2006 Jul . 66(8):835-46. 10.1002/neu.20266 PubMed 16673392.
Backbone
  Vector backbone: pBluescript II SK(-)
  Backbone manufacturer: Stratagene
  Backbone size w/o insert (bp): 2900
Growth in bacteria
  Bacterial resistance: Ampicillin, 100 μg/mL
  Growth temperature: 37°C
  Growth strain: DH5alpha
  Copy number: High Copy
Gene/Insert
  Gene/Insert name: neurotensin (alt name: neurotensin genomic clone)
  Species: M. musculus (mouse)
  Insert size (bp): 8551
  Mutation: Added AscI site 3 bp 3' of stop codon
  Entrez Gene: Nts (a.k.a. 5033428E16Rik, NMN-125, NN, NT, NT/N, NTS1)
  Cloning method: Restriction Enzyme; 5′ cloning site SacI (destroyed during cloning); 3′ cloning site HindIII (not destroyed)
  Sequencing primers: 5′ T3; 3′ T7
Terms and licenses: Academic/Nonprofit Terms; Industry Terms: Not Available to Industry
Depositor comments: This is the targeting vector for the mouse neurotensin gene. It has an AscI site 3 bp downstream of the stop codon for cassette insertion.
How to cite: pBS-NT-AscI was a gift from Peter Mombaerts (Addgene plasmid # 15461 ; http://n2t.net/addgene:15461 ; RRID:Addgene_15461)
