[The description below was written by a language model from this plasmid's Addgene catalogue record.]
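Description:
pBS-NT-AscI is a bacterial cloning plasmid that serves as the base targeting vector for the mouse neurotensin (Nts) locus. It is built on pBluescript II SK(-), a roughly 2.9 kb high-copy phagemid propagated in E. coli under ampicillin selection. The record gives no feature table, so details of the backbone elements are not itemised. pBluescript vectors generally carry a pUC-type origin, an f1 origin and T3/T7 promoter sites flanking the polylinker, and the T3 and T7 sites are listed here as the sequencing primer sites for the insert.

The insert is an 8,551 bp genomic clone of mouse Nts, placed between the SacI site, which was destroyed during cloning, and the HindIII site, which was retained. The only engineered change is an AscI restriction site introduced 3 bp downstream of the neurotensin stop codon. According to the depositor, this rare-cutting site is there for cassette insertion, with the genomic sequence on either side available to act as homology arms for recombination at the endogenous locus. Placing the site just after the stop codon leaves the coding sequence intact, so an inserted cassette would sit in the 3' untranslated region.

As deposited, the plasmid has no reporter, no mammalian selection marker and no recombinase sites listed, so it is best seen as an intermediate that needs a cassette added before use in gene targeting. The record does not state which cassettes were inserted. The associated publication concerns imaging the mouse lateral olfactory tract with genetically encoded fluorescent markers, which suggests the vector was meant for generating marker-expressing knock-in alleles in neurotensin-expressing cells.
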