>Addgene plasmid #15461 | pBS-NT-AscI | addgene partial sequence | sequence record 21987 | 15461 with M13F
GTACAAGCTTACTGATGAAATACGACTTTTAGTGGCTAGTAAAATAAATGTGAATATATGCCAGGGTAAC
ATTGGGATCTCTACTATTGAAAATATAAATATATCAAGAAATCTTATCATGGGAAAATTAGATTCATTGC
AAGTACTAATGGCTGAATGCAATGTGTTAATAATGTGTTCCACCAATGTTCCTATGTGAAATGTAATATG
TTATAATATGTATGTAATCAAACAATTTCACTTTTTCGTAAACAGGACTCTTATTCCTTTTCACAGTTAA
GGAAATAAAAGGGACACAGAGTTGCCCATGATTGCTATTAAGCAAACGGAGTGATATCTGGACATTCTGA
ATTTGAGGACACCCTCTTAGTCTCCATGGCAGTCTTTGTTCTCTTCGTTGGCTCTGTGGACATGTTTAAA
TATAAAGGTTTATGGTGTGTATGGCCCATGCTCAGCTATGTATTCAAATGCTAAATACTGGCCCCTAAGG
TCTGGTTGCCCCAACAAAGAGATTCTCACATACATCTAGTGATACTAGGTAACACTGCTCCACAATGAAA
GTTAATTAATTAATAAAAGTTTAGAGCCTGCTTTTGGGCAGTAGGGAGACTTGACTTGAGAATTGAATGA
TGGGGTC
