>Addgene plasmid #15461 | pBS-NT-AscI | addgene partial sequence | sequence record 21988 | 15461 with M13R
CCCTCACTAAAGGGAAAAAAGCTGGAGCTCGTCGACCTCGAGGTTTAAACGCCGGATCCTCTGACTTTGC
TTAAGCCATTTCTGCACTCGCTGACGGAACACTGAAAGCACGGGATGCAAACCTCTTGTGTAAAACAGAA
ACCGATTCTTTCAAAGAGTGTTTCACAAGATGACATGTGTAGTGAAGTGAATCTCAGTGTCTTTTTTATT
CTAAAATTACCAGTGAGTAATTCCCTGTGGCTTTGCCCCAAAATAAGAAGCAGCACTTGTATTCATATTT
CATTATGTTGTTTGTTACATACATATTTTCACGTGTGAACTATTGCCGGTGAGAATAACATAGTGCAGGT
TTTTTTTTTTTGGATAAGATCTGCCTTGTACAATATAATTAAGTGTTTTACTGAGATCCAGTTAATAGGC
AATTCAAAATCATAAATACTTATCAAATTAAGATGCGCTTATTTTCTTAGAAGTGATTCTACTATAGAAG
CTGTCAGCATAAAATTAAGCTGTGATATGTTTCTTTTTGAATATTGCTTTGAAGAAATTAAATACAGAAG
ACAATAAGCTTCAAAGATGAATCCTTTAAAATAATTTGAGATATGGTGGTTGCAATATAATTATATGAAG
TGTGATTACATAGTAAGCGTGTGGTTTTAATTTTATTCAGATTCAGAAGAAGATGTGAGAGCCCTGGAGG
CAGATCTATTGACAAACATGCATACATCCAAGGTAACTAATTTCTTTGCTTTAACCCGAGGTAGGAGGGT
GTATGAATATTCATTCTAAACTT
